Addgene plasmid #53811: CLDN8_pCSdest
Depositing lab: Roger Reeves. Depositing organization: Johns Hopkins University and School of Medicine. Publication: Survey of Human Chromosome 21 Gene Expression Effects on Early Development in Danio rerio. Edie S, Zaghloul NA, Leitch CC, Klinedinst DK, Lebron J, Thole JF, McCallion AS, Katsanis N, Reeves RH. G3 (Bethesda). 2018 Jul 2;8(7):2215-2223. doi: 10.1534/g3.118.200144. PubMed 29760202.
Backbone
  Vector backbone: pCSDest
  Backbone manufacturer: Lawson Lab (Addgene Plasmid 22423)
  Backbone size w/o insert (bp): 4095
  Vector type: Mammalian Expression
Growth in bacteria
  Bacterial resistance: Ampicillin, 100 μg/mL
  Growth temperature: 37°C
  Growth strain: Top10
  Copy number: High Copy
Gene/Insert
  Gene/Insert name: CLDN8
  Species: H. sapiens (human)
  Entrez Gene: CLDN8 (a.k.a. HEL-S-79)
  Promoter: SP6 and CMV
  Cloning method: Gateway Cloning
  Sequencing primers: 5′ CMV-F; 3′ EBV-Rev
Terms and licenses: Academic/Nonprofit Terms; Industry Terms
Depositor comments: NM_199328
How to cite: CLDN8_pCSdest was a gift from Roger Reeves (Addgene plasmid # 53811 ; http://n2t.net/addgene:53811 ; RRID:Addgene_53811)
