[The description below was written by a language model from this plasmid's Addgene catalogue record.]
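Description:
CLDN8_pCSdest is a mammalian expression plasmid carrying the human CLDN8 gene, which encodes claudin-8, a member of the claudin family of tight-junction membrane proteins. The depositor's comment points to a RefSeq transcript as the reference for the insert. The insert was placed into the pCSDest backbone, a Gateway destination vector of about 4.1 kb without insert, by Gateway recombination cloning. The plasmid is maintained in E. coli as a high-copy construct under ampicillin selection. The record does not name the origin of replication, and no feature table is provided, so details such as attB recombination scars, polyadenylation signals or any epitope tags cannot be confirmed here. No tag or fusion partner is listed.

The record lists two promoters upstream of the insert, CMV and SP6, which give the construct two uses. The CMV promoter drives strong constitutive transcription by RNA polymerase II when the DNA is introduced into vertebrate cells. The SP6 bacteriophage promoter allows in vitro transcription of the coding sequence to produce synthetic mRNA, a common route for microinjection into embryos. The associated publication is a survey of how expressing human chromosome 21 genes affects early development in zebrafish (Danio rerio). This suggests that the plasmid belongs to a set of chromosome 21 gene clones built in the same backbone, and that it was intended for overexpression of CLDN8 in zebrafish embryos to screen for developmental phenotypes. The record does not state the specific delivery method used for this clone.
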