>Addgene plasmid #53811 | CLDN8_pCSdest | addgene partial sequence | sequence record 94719 | CMV-F 5'-CGCAAATGGGCGGTAGGCGTG-3'
GCATGCTCGTTTAGGGAACCGCCATTCTGCCTGGGGACGTCGGAGCAAGCTTGATTTAGGTGACACTATA
GAATACAAGCTACTTGTTCTTTTTGCAGGATCCCATCGATTCGAATTCAAGGATCACAAGTTTGTACAAA
AAAGCAGGCACC
[675 nt withheld, positions 153-827]
TAG
