>Addgene plasmid #53811 | CLDN8_pCSdest | addgene partial sequence | sequence record 94962 | EBV-rev 5'-GTGGTTTGTCCAAACTCATC-3'
GACTCACTATAGTTCTAGAGGCTCGAGAGGATCACCACTTTGTACAAGAAAGCTGGGTTCTA
[675 nt withheld, positions 63-737]
GGTGCCTGCTTTTTTGTACAAACTTGTGATCCTTGAATTCGAATCGATGGGATCCTGCA
